>Addgene plasmid #40369 | pBACgus4x/cdc37/LRRK2 1867-2161 | depositor full sequence | sequence record 52046 | pBACgus4x/cdc37/LRRK2 1867-2161 sequence 10155 bps
ATAAATTGCATGACGATTGTCTGGTGGGCCACCTGCTCCATGAGTGCACATTTCTCCTCCACCTCTAGGT
CAATGCACCAAATGACCAGGTAATTGGCTGTCTCCTCGCACACCAGGTGGACGTTGTCTGACAGGTACTT
TTGGCTGTCATCCCAGCGGCGAAGCATGCCAAAGTGCTTGATCTGTTTCTCGTATTTTTCCACGAAGGTC
TTGTGTTTCTGCTCCCTCACCTCCTCTGAGTCCTCCTCCGTCTTCTCGGGCTTGGTATTTACCATGCTCT
TGCTGAAGCCGTCTTTGCTGAGCGTGTCCACGTTCCAGGGCATGCTCTTCTCCTTCTTGCGCATCTCCTC
CAGCTTCTGCTCCCAGCTCCGCTCCTCCTTGCGCAGCTGCTGTGCCTCGGCCTGCAGGCGCTCCAGCTCT
GCCTTGCCGCCCTCGGCCACCTCCAGCTCCTTCAGTTTCCTCTGGCACTCGGCCACCTTGCGCTTGCACT
CGCGGCAGCCCCTGTCCAGTTCCTCCTTCTCCTTCTGGAACTGCTCCATGCGTTCCACCCGGGCCTGATG
CCGCCAGCGGAAGAGACTGGCCGTGTCGATGTTGGGGTGCGTCTCGTCTTCATCATCAGACACCTCAATG
TGGTCCCACACGCTGTAGTCCACCATGGATCTGTGATTGTAAATAAAATGTAATTTACAGTATAGTATTT
TAATTAATATACAAATGATTTGATAATAATTCTTATTTAACTATAATATATTGTGTTGGGTTGAATTAAA
GGTCCCGGCATCCTCAAATGCATAATTTCATAGTCCCCCTTGTTGTAAGTGATGCGTATTTCTGAATCTT
TGTAAAATAGCACACAAGACTCCAACGCGTTTGGCGTTTTATTTTCTTGCTCGACTCTAGTTTATTAGGC
CTCTAGAGATCCGTATTTATAGGTTTTTTTATTACAAAACTGTTACGAAAACAGTAAAATACTTATTTAT
TTGCGAGATGGTTATCATTTTAATTATCTCCATGATCCAATAACCTAGAATAAAGGGCCCGACCTTTAAT
TCAACCCAACACAATATATTATAGTTAAATAAGAATTATTATCAAATCATTTGTATATTAATTAAAATAC
TATACTGTAAATTACATTTTATTTACAATCACAGATCCCCGGGACTAGTAATAAAAGATGTTTATTTTCA
TTAGATGTGTGTGTTGGTTTTTTGTGTCTAGTAATAAAACCTAGAGGATCGATCCCCCGGATCTGATCAT
GGAGATAATTAAAATGATAACCATCTCGCAAATAAATAAGTATTTTACTGTTTTCGTAACAGTTTTGTAA
TAAAAAAACCTATAAATATCGGATCCATGCACCACCATCACCACCATCACCACGAGAACCTTTATTTCCA
AGGAAACATCATGCTCAACAACGATGAGCTCGAATTTGAACAAGCTCCAGAATTCCTGCTCGGCGACGGC
TCTTTCGGCTCCGTATACCGTGCTGCTTATGAAGGCGAAGAAGTCGCCGTAAAGATCTTCAACAAGCACA
CCTCGCTCCGTCTGCTCCGTCAGGAACTGGTCGTTCTGTGTCATCTGCACCATCCGAGCCTCATCTCCCT
GCTGGCCGCTGGCATCCGTCCTCGTATGCTGGTGATGGAGCTGGCATCCAAGGGCTCTCTCGACCGCCTG
CTGCAGCAGGACAAGGCTTCTCTGACCCGTACTCTGCAGCATCGTATCGCTCTGCATGTAGCTGACGGCC
TGCGTTATCTTCATTCTGCAATGATCATTTATCGCGACCTGAAACCTCATAATGTACTGCTGTTTACTCT
GTACCCGAACGCTGCCATCATCGCTAAGATTGCAGACTATGGTATTGCGCAGTACTGCTGCCGCATGGGC
ATTAAAACAAGCGAAGGTACGCCGGGTTTCCGTGCTCCAGAAGTGGCTCGTGGCAACGTTATTTACAACC
AGCAAGCTGACGTTTACTCGTTCGGTCTGCTCCTGTACGATATCCTGACTACCGGCGGCCGTATCGTAGA
AGGTCTGAAGTTCCCTAACGAATTCGACGAACTGGAAATCCAGGGCAAGCTGCCAGACCCGGTTAAAGAA
TACGGTTGCGCTCCGTGGCCGATGGTAGAGAAGCTCATCAAACAGTGCCTTAAAGAAAACCCTCAGGAAC
GTCCAACCTCTGCTCAAGTGTTCGACATCCTTAACAGCGCTGAACTCGTCTGTCTGACTCGCCGTATTCT
CCTGCCTAAGAATGTTATCGTGGAATGTATGGTTGCTACTCACCATAACTGATAAGCTTGCGGCCGCACT
CGAGCACCACCACCACCACCACTAACCTAGGTAGCTGAGCGCATGCAAGCTGATCCGGGTTATTAGTACA
TTTATTAAGCGCTAGATTCTGTGCGTTGTTGATTTACAGACAATTGTTGTACGTATTTTAATAATTCATT
AAATTTATAATCTTTAGGGTGGTATGTTAGAGCGAAAATCAAATGATTTTCAGCGTCTTTATATCTGAAT
TTAAATATTAAATCCTCAATAGATTTGTAAAATAGGTTTCGATTAGTTTCAAACAAGGGTTGTTTTTCCG
AACCGATGGCTGGACTATCTAATGGATTTTCGCTCAACGCCACAAAACTTGCCAAATCTTGTAGCAGCAA
TCTAGCTTTGTCGATATTCGTTTGTGTTTTGTTTTGTAATAAAGGTTCGACGTCGTTCAAAATATTATGC
GCTTTTGTATTTCTTTCATCACTGTCGTTAGTGTACAATTGACTCGACGTAAACACGTTAAATAGAGCTT
GGACATATTTAACATCGGGCGTGTTAGCTTTATTAGGCCGATTATCGTCGTCGTCCCAACCCTCGTCGTT
AGAAGTTGCTTCCGAAGACGATTTTGCCATAGCCACACGACGCCTATTAATTGTGTCGGCTAACACGTCC
GCGATCAAATTTGTAGTTGAGCTTTTTGGAATTATTTCTGATTGCGGGCGTTTTTGGGCGGGTTTCAATC
TAACTGTGCCCGATTTTAATTCAGACAACACGTTAGAAAGCGATGGTGCAGGCGGTGGTAACATTTCAGA
CGGCAAATCTACTAATGGCGGCGGTGGTGGAGCTGATGATAAATCTACCATCGGTGGAGGCGCAGGCGGG
GCTGGCGGCGGAGGCGGAGGCGGAGGTGGTGGCGGTGATGCAGACGGCGGTTTAGGCTCAAATGTCTCTT
TAGGCAACACAGTCGGCACCTCAACTATTGTACTGGTTTCGGGCGCCGTTTTTGGTTTGACCGGTCTGAG
ACGAGTGCGATTTTTTTCGTTTCTAATAGCTTCCAACAATTGTTGTCTGTCGTCTAAAGGTGCAGCGGGT
TGAGGTTCCGTCGGCATTGGTGGAGCGGGCGGCAATTCAGACATCGATGGTGGTGGTGGTGGTGGAGGCG
CTGGAATGTTAGGCACGGGAGAAGGTGGTGGCGGCGGTGCCGCCGGTATAATTTGTTCTGGTTTAGTTTG
TTCGCGCACGATTGTGGGCACCGGCGCAGGCGCCGCTGGCTGCACAACGGAAGGTCGTCTGCTTCGAGGC
AGCGCTTGGGGTGGTGGCAATTCAATATTATAATTGGAATACAAATCGTAAAAATCTGCTATAAGCATTG
TAATTTCGCTATCGTTTACCGTGCCGATATTTAACAACCGCTCAATGTAAGCAATTGTATTGTAAAGAGA
TTGTCTCAAGCTCGGATCGATCCCGCACGCCGATAACAAGCCTTTTCATTTTTACTACAGCATTGTAGTG
GCGAGACACTTCGCTGTCGTCGAGGTTTAAACGCTTCCTCGCTCACTGACTCGCTGCGCTCGGTCGTTCG
GCTGCGGCGAGCGGTATCAGCTCACTCAAAGGCGGTAATACGGTTATCCACAGAATCAGGGGATAACGCA
GGAAAGAACATGTGAGCAAAAGGCCAGCAAAAGGCCAGGAACCGTAAAAAGGCCGCGTTGCTGGCGTTTT
TCCATAGGCTCCGCCCCCCTGACGAGCATCACAAAAATCGACGCTCAAGTCAGAGGTGGCGAAACCCGAC
AGGACTATAAAGATACCAGGCGTTTCCCCCTGGAAGCTCCCTCGTGCGCTCTCCTGTTCCGACCCTGCCG
CTTACCGGATACCTGTCCGCCTTTCTCCCTTCGGGAAGCGTGGCGCTTTCTCATAGCTCACGCTGTAGGT
ATCTCAGTTCGGTGTAGGTCGTTCGCTCCAAGCTGGGCTGTGTGCACGAACCCCCCGTTCAGCCCGACCG
CTGCGCCTTATCCGGTAACTATCGTCTTGAGTCCAACCCGGTAAGACACGACTTATCGCCACTGGCAGCA
GCCACTGGTAACAGGATTAGCAGAGCGAGGTATGTAGGCGGTGCTACAGAGTTCTTGAAGTGGTGGCCTA
ACTACGGCTACACTAGAAGGACAGTATTTGGTATCTGCGCTCTGCTGAAGCCAGTTACCTTCGGAAAAAG
AGTTGGTAGCTCTTGATCCGGCAAACAAACCACCGCTGGTAGCGGTGGTTTTTTTGTTTGCAAGCAGCAG
ATTACGCGCAGAAAAAAAGGATCTCAAGAAGATCCTTTGATCTTTTCTACGGGGTCTGACGCTCAGTGGA
ACGAAAACTCACGTTAAGGGATTTTGGTCATGAGATTATCAAAAAGGATCTTCACCTAGATCCTTTTAAA
TTAAAAATGAAGTTTTAAATCAATCTAAAGTATATATGAGTAAACTTGGTCTGACAGTTACCAATGCTTA
ATCAGTGAGGCACCTATCTCAGCGATCTGTCTATTTCGTTCATCCATAGTTGCCTGACTCCCCGTCGTGT
AGATAACTACGATACGGGAGGGCTTACCATCTGGCCCCAGTGCTGCAATGATACCGCGAGACCCACGCTC
ACCGGCTCCAGATTTATCAGCAATAAACCAGCCAGCCGGAAGGGCCGAGCGCAGAAGTGGTCCTGCAACT
TTATCCGCCTCCATCCAGTCTATTAATTGTTGCCGGGAAGCTAGAGTAAGTAGTTCGCCAGTTAATAGTT
TGCGCAACGTTGTTGCCATTGCTACAGGCATCGTGGTGTCACGCTCGTCGTTTGGTATGGCTTCATTCAG
CTCCGGTTCCCAACGATCAAGGCGAGTTACATGATCCCCCATGTTGTGCAAAAAAGCGGTTAGCTCCTTC
GGTCCTCCGATCGTTGTCAGAAGTAAGTTGGCCGCAGTGTTATCACTCATGGTTATGGCAGCACTGCATA
ATTCTCTTACTGTCATGCCATCCGTAAGATGCTTTTCTGTGACTGGTGAGTACTCAACCAAGTCATTCTG
AGAATAGTGTATGCGGCGACCGAGTTGCTCTTGCCCGGCGTCAATACGGGATAATACCGCGCCACATAGC
AGAACTTTAAAAGTGCTCATCATTGGAAAACGTTCTTCGGGGCGAAAACTCTCAAGGATCTTACCGCTGT
TGAGATCCAGTTCGATGTAACCCACTCGTGCACCCAACTGATCTTCAGCATCTTTTACTTTCACCAGCGT
TTCTGGGTGAGCAAAAACAGGAAGGCAAAATGCCGCAAAAAAGGGAATAAGGGCGACACGGAAATGTTGA
ATACTCATACTCTTCCTTTTTCAATATTATTGAAGCATTTATCAGGGTTATTGTCTCATGAGCGGATACA
TATTTGAATGTATTTAGAAAAATAAACAAATAGGGGTTCCGCGCACATTTCCCCGAAAAGTGCCACCTG
[124 nt withheld, positions 5740-5863]
C
[91 nt withheld, positions 5865-5955]
A
[49 nt withheld, positions 5957-6005]
CCTTTGACGTTGGAGTCCACGTTCTTT
[37 nt withheld, positions 6033-6069]
ACCCTATCTCGGTCTATTCTTTTGATTTATAAGGGATTTTGCCGATTTCGGCCTATTGGTTAAAAAATGA
GCTGATTTAACAAAAATTTAACGCGAATTTTAACAAAATATTAACGTTTACAATTTCCCATTCGCCATTC
AGGCTGCGCAACTGTTGGGAAGGGCGATCGGTGCGGGCCTCTTCGCTATTACGCCAGGAACGGCTCCGCC
CACTATTAATGAAATTAAAAATTCCAATTTTAAAAAACGCAGCAAGAGAAACATTTGTATGAAAGAATGC
GTAGAAGGAAAGAAAAATGTCGTCGACATGCTGAACAACAAGATTAATATGCCTCCGTGTATAAAAAAAA
TATTGAACGATTTGAAAGAAAACAATGTACCGCGCGGCGGTATGTACAGGAAGAGGTTTATACTAAACTG
TTACATTGCAAACGTGGTTTCGTGTGCCAAGTGTGAAAACCGATGTTTAATCAAGGCTCTGACGCATTTC
TACAACCACGACTCCAAGTGTGTGGGTGAAGTCATGCATCTTTTAATCAAATCCCAAGATGTGTATAAAC
CACCAAACTGCCAAAAAATGAAAACTGTCGACAAGCTCTGTCCGTTTGCTGGCAACTGCAAGGGTCTCAA
TCCTATTTGTAATTATTGAATAATAAAACAATTATAAATGCTAAATTTGTTTTTTATTAACGATACAAAC
CAAACGCAACAAGAACATTTGTAGTATTATCTATAATTGAAAACGCGTAGTTATAATCGCTGAGGTAATA
TTTAAAATCATTTTCAAATGATTCACAGTTAATTTGCGACAATATAATTTTATTTTCACATAAACTAGAC
GCCTTGTCGTCTTCTTCTTCGTATTCCTTCTCTTTTTCATTTTTCTCTTCATAAAAATTAACATAGTTAT
TATCGTATCCATATATGTATCTATCGTATAGAGTAAATTTTTTGTTGTCATAAATATATATGTCTTTTTT
AATGGGGTGTATAGTACCGCTGCGCATAGTTTTTCTGTAATTTACAACAGTGCTATTTTCTGGTAGTTCT
TCGGAGTGTGTTGCTTTAATTATTAAATTTATATAATCAATGAATTTGGGATCGTCGGTTTTGTACAATA
TGTTGCCGGCATAGTACGCAGCTTCTTCTAGTTCAATTACACCATTTTTTAGCAGCACCGGATTAACATA
ACTTTCCAAAATGTTGTACGAACCGTTAAACAAAAACAGTTCACCTCCCTTTTCTATACTATTGTCTGCG
AGCAGTTGTTTGTTGTTAAAAATAACAGCCATTGTAATGAGACGCACAAACTAATATCACAAACTGGAAA
TGTCTATCAATATATAGTTGCTGATCAGATCCTCATTGTTTGCCTCCCTGCTGCGGTTTTTCACCGAAGT
TCATGCCAGTCCAGCGTTTTTGCAGCAGAAAAGCCGCCGACTTCGGTTTGCGGTCGCGAGTGAAGATCCC
TTTCTTGTTACCGCCAACGCGCAATATGCCTTGCGAGGTCGCAAAATCGGCGAAATTCCATACCTGTTCA
CCGACGACGGCGCTGACGCGATCAAAGACGCGGTGATACATATCCAGCCATGCACACTGATACTCTTCAC
TCCACATGTCGGTGTACATTGAGTGCAGCCCGGCTAACGTATCCACGCCGTATTCGGTGATGATAATCGG
CTGATGCAGTTTCTCCTGCCAGGCCAGAAGTTCTTTTTCCAGTACCTTCTCTGCCGTTTCCAAATCGCCG
CTTTGGACATACCATCCGTAATAACGGTTCAGGCACAGCACATCAAAGAGATCGCTGATGGTATCGGTGT
GAGCGTCGCAGAACATTACATTGACGCAGGTGATCGGACGCGTCGGGTCGAGTTTACGCGTTGCTTCCGC
CAGTGGCGCGAAATATTCCCGTGCACCTTGCGGACGGGTATCCGGTTCGTTGGCAATACTCCACATCACC
ACGCTTGGGTGGTTTTTGTCACGCGCTATCAGCTCTTTAATCGCCTGTAAGTGCGCTTGCTGAGTTTCCC
CGTTGACTGCCTCTTCGCTGTACAGTTCTTTCGGCTTGTTGCCCGCTTCGAAACCAATGCCTAAAGAGAG
CGAAAAGCCGACAGCAGCAGTTTCATCAATCACCACGATGCCATGTTCATCTGCCCAGTCGAGCATCTCT
TCAGCGTAAGGGTAATGCGAGGTACGGTAGGAGTTGGCCCCAATCCAGTCCATTAATGCGTGGTCGTGCA
CCATCAGCACGTTATCGAATCCTTTGCCACGTAAGTCCGCATCTTCATGACGACCAAAGCCAGTAAAGTA
GAACGGTTTGTGGTTAATCAGGAACTGTTGGCCCTTCACTGCCACTGACCGGATGCCGACGCGAAGCGGG
TAGATATCACACTCTGTCTGGCTTTTGGCTGTGACGCACAGTTCATAGAGATAACCTTCACCCGGTTGCC
AGAGGTGCGGATTCACCACTTGCAAAGTCCCGCTAGTGCCTTGTCCAGTTGCAACCACCTGTTGATCCGC
ATCACGCAGTTCAACGCTGACATCACCATTGGCCACCACCTGCCAGTCAACAGACGCGTGGTTACAGTCT
TGCGCGACATGCGTCACCACGGTGATATCGTCCACCCAGGTGTTCGGCGTGGTGTAGAGCATTACGCTGC
GATGGATTCCGGCATAGTTAAAGAAATCATGGAAGTAAGACTGCTTTTTCTTGCCGTTTTCGTCGGTAAT
CACCATTCCCGGCGGGATAGTCTGCCAGTTCAGTTCGTTGTTCACACAAACGGTGATACGTACACTTTTC
CCGGCAATAACATACGGCGTGACATCGGCTTCAAATGGCGTATAGCCGCCCTGATGCTCCATCACTTCCT
GATTATTGACCCACACTTTGCCGTAATGAGTGACCGCATCGAAACGCAGCACGATACGCTGGCCTGCCCA
ACCTTTCGGTATAAAGACTTCGCGCTGATACCAGACGTTGCCCGCATAATTACGAATATCTGCATCGGCG
AACTGATCGTTAAAACTGCCTGGCACAGCAATTGCCCGGCTTTCTTGTAACGCGCTTTCCCACCAACGCT
GATCAATTCCACAGTTTTCGCGATCCAGACTGAATGCCCACAGGCCGTCGAGTTTTTTGATTTCACGGGT
TGGGGTTTCTACAGGACGGACCATATTTATAGGTGTAATTTATGTAGCTGTAATTTTTACCTTATTAATA
TTTTTTACGCTTTGCATTCGACGACTGAACTCCCAAATATATGTTTAACTCGTCTTGGTCGTTTGAATTT
TTGTTGCTGTGTTTCCTAATATTTTCCATCACCTTAAATATGTTATTGTAATCCTCAATGTTGAACTTGC
AATTGGACACGGCATAGTTTTCCATAGTCGTGTAAAACATGGTATTGGCTGCATTGTAATACATCCGACT
GAGCGGGTACGGATCTATGTGTTTGAGCAGCCTGTTCAAAAACTCTGCATCGTCGCAAAACGGAATTTCG
TCGACAGATCGTAACCACACAAAAAACCAACACACAGTTCTAATGAAAATAAAGAACTTTTATTATCCTC
AGGTCTAGCTGGAATTCTTATCAGGTTTCAGGCTCGGGCACACTGACATCCTTCTCATCGCCCGTCTTGG
GAACAGCTTCCAGTAATGGGTCCCCAGGACCTGCCTCCTCTCCCTCCTTGGCCTCGCTGGCCTTAGAGTT
GGGGACCCAGAGGCCAGAGTCAATGCAGCGCTGCATGTGGTACTTTGCGTCGGTGGGGTCCATCTTGCTG
ATGGCGTCCTGCAGCATCTGCACGTCCTTCACATCGAAGCACTTCTGGAGTTCCTCAGGGAGGGACTCGT
AGACCTCGACGGGGTCCAGGCCGCCGGGGCCGAGCCGCTTCTTGCGCTCCTCCTCCTCGTACTCCTTCAT
GGCCTTCTCGATGCGCAGCTTGGCACGGCCCCGCACACGCTCCTTGAAGGCTTCCAGCTCGTCGTTGAAG
CCCTCCATGTACTGGCGATCGGCTGTCTTAATCTTAGTGAAGAACTGCCGGAAGCAGGCCCGGGGGTCCA
CCTTTAGGCTCTTGGCCAGCTCCAGG
Features (pLannotate 1.2.2; 21 found; start..end, strand, type, name):
    665..774     -  promoter       p10 promoter: baculovirus promoter for expression in insect cells
    764..871     -  CDS            P26 (fragment): POXIN_NPVOP - Protein inferred from homology: Swiss-Prot protein existence level 3. Nuclease that cleaves host 2',3'-cGAMP. From Orgyia pseudotsugata multicapsid polyhedrosis virus (OpMNPV).
    925..1016    -  promoter       polyhedrin promoter: polh from Autographa californica; promoter for the baculovirus polyhedrin gene
   1041..1150    +  promoter       p10 promoter: baculovirus promoter for expression in insect cells
   1170..1217    +  polyA_signal   poly(A) signal: synthetic polyadenylation signal
   1256..1347    +  promoter       polyhedrin promoter: polh from Autographa californica; promoter for the baculovirus polyhedrin gene
   1405..2289    +  CDS            LRRK2 (fragment): LRRK2_HUMAN - Also known as PARK8. Experimental evidence at protein level: Swiss-Prot protein existence level 1. Serine/threonine-protein kinase which phosphorylates a broad range of proteins involved in multiple processes such as neuronal plasticity, autophagy, and vesicle trafficking (PubMed:20949042, PubMed:22012985, PubMed:26824392, PubMed:29125462, PubMed:28720718, PubMed:29127255, PubMed:30398148, PubMed:29212815, PubMed:30635421, PubMed:21850687, PubMed:23395371, PubMed:17114044, PubMed:24687852, PubMed:26014385, PubMed:25201882). Is a key regulator of RAB GTPases by regulating the GTP/
   2315..2332    +  CDS            9xHis (fragment): 9xHis affinity tag
   2369..3726    +  misc_recomb    baculovirus recombination region (ORF1629): contains part of ORF1629
   3724..3801    -  CDS            P61 (fragment): P78_NPVAC - Experimental evidence at protein level: Swiss-Prot protein existence level 1. Plays a role in the transport of the nucleocapsids from the cytoplasm toward the host nucleus together with the host actin- polymerizing Arp2/3 complex. From Autographa californica nuclear polyhedrosis virus (AcMNPV).
   3989..4577    -  rep_origin     ori: high-copy-number ColE1/pMB1/pBR322/pUC origin of replication
   4748..5608    -  CDS            AmpR: β-lactamase; bla; confers resistance to ampicillin, carbenicillin, and related antibiotics
   5609..5713    -  promoter       AmpR promoter: bla
   5740..6195    +  rep_origin     f1 ori (sequence partly withheld): f1 bacteriophage origin of replication; arrow indicates direction of (+) strand synthesis
   6200..6266    -  CDS            lacZα (fragment): LacZα fragment of β-galactosidase; lacZ fragment
   6594..6718    +  CDS            lef2: baculovirus late expression factor 2
   6756..7361    +  CDS            ORF603: baculovirus ORF603 protein
   7432..9237    -  CDS            GUS: β-glucuronidase; uidA (or gusA) from E. coli
   9252..9567    -  promoter       p6.9 promoter: Autographa californica p6.9; baculovirus late basic protein promoter
   9585..9633    -  polyA_signal   poly(A) signal: synthetic polyadenylation signal
   9678..656     -  CDS            CDC37 (across the origin): CDC37_HUMAN - Also known as CDC37A. Experimental evidence at protein level: Swiss-Prot protein existence level 1. Co-chaperone that binds to numerous kinases and promotes their interaction with the Hsp90 complex, resulting in stabilization and promotion of their activity (PubMed:8666233). Inhibits HSP90AA1 ATPase activity (PubMed:23569206). From Homo sapiens (Human).
