[The description below was written by a language model from this plasmid's Addgene catalogue record and pLannotate feature annotations shown in this document.]
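Description:
pBACgus4x/cdc37/LRRK2 1867-2161 is a baculovirus transfer plasmid built on a Novagen pBACgus4x multi-promoter backbone that already carries a CDC37 cassette. It is used to produce a fragment of human LRRK2 in insect cells. In E. coli it replicates from a high-copy ColE1/pUC-type origin and is selected with ampicillin through the β-lactamase gene; an f1 origin is also present. The expression region is flanked by baculoviral sequences (lef2/ORF603 on one side and an ORF1629 region on the other). These provide the homology for recombination with baculovirus genomic DNA, which places the cassettes at the polyhedrin locus of a recombinant virus.

The backbone carries two polyhedrin and two p10 promoters arranged in divergent pairs, so several proteins can be expressed from one virus. One polyhedrin promoter drives the LRRK2 insert, which encodes residues 1867–2161 of the Parkinson's disease-associated kinase. The catalogue record describes an N-terminal His tag with a TEV protease site for affinity purification and tag removal. The feature table does not annotate this N-terminal tag, but it does detect a short His-tag sequence downstream of the insert; the record does not say whether that sequence is translated in frame. On the opposite strand, human CDC37 lies directly downstream of a p10 promoter. CDC37 is a co-chaperone that recruits kinases to Hsp90 and stabilises them, so its co-expression, which the depositor notes, is presumably meant to aid folding or yield of the LRRK2 fragment. A β-glucuronidase (GUS) reporter under the late p6.9 promoter allows recombinant viruses to be identified by colour staining. The construct suits production of recombinant LRRK2 protein for biochemical or structural work.
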