Addgene plasmid #40369: pBACgus4x/cdc37/LRRK2 1867-2161
Depositing lab: Michael J Fox Foundation MJFF. Depositing organization: Michael J Fox Foundation.
Backbone
  Vector backbone: pBACgus4x/cdc37
  Backbone manufacturer: Novagen
  Vector type: Baculovirus
Growth in bacteria
  Bacterial resistance: Ampicillin, 100 μg/mL
  Growth temperature: 37°C
  Growth strain: Top10
  Copy number: High Copy
Gene/Insert
  Gene/Insert name: LRRK2
  Species: H. sapiens (human)
  Mutation: aa1867-2161
  Entrez Gene: LRRK2 (a.k.a. AURA17, DARDARIN, PARK8, RIPK7, ROCO2)
  Promoter: polH
  Tag / fusion protein: HisTev (N terminal on insert)
  Cloning method: Restriction Enzyme; 5′ cloning site BamHI (destroyed during cloning); 3′ cloning site HindIII (destroyed during cloning)
  Sequencing primers: 5′ DSP2466For:GAATTTCGTCGACAGATC; 3′ DSP2466Rev:AATAACCCGGATCAGCTT
Terms and licenses: Academic/Nonprofit Terms; Industry Terms
Depositor comments: Co-expresses cdc37
How to cite: pBACgus4x/cdc37/LRRK2 1867-2161 was a gift from Michael J Fox Foundation MJFF (Addgene plasmid # 40369 ; http://n2t.net/addgene:40369 ; RRID:Addgene_40369)
