>Addgene plasmid #40369 | pBACgus4x/cdc37/LRRK2 1867-2161 | addgene partial sequence | sequence record 52951 | DSP2466Rev 5'-AATAACCCGGATCAGCTT-3'
GGTGCTCGAGTGCGGCCGCAAGCTTATCATCAGTTATGGTGAGTAGCAACCATACATTCCACGATAACAT
TCTTAGGCAGGAGAATACGGCGAGTCAGACAGACGAGTTCAGCGCTGTTAAGGATGTCGAACACTTGAGC
AGAGGTTGGACGTTCCTGAGGGTTTTCTTTAAGGCACTGTTTGATGAGCTTCTCTACCATCGGCCACGGA
GCGCAACCGTATTCTTTAACCGGGTCTGGCAGCTTGCCCTGGATTTCCAGTTCGTCGAATTCGTTAGGGA
ACTTCAGACCTTCTACGATACGGCCGCCGGTAGTCAGGATATCGTACAGGAGCAGACCGAACGAGTAAAC
GTCAGCTTGCTGGTTGTAAATAACGTTGCCACGAGCCACTTCTGGAGCACGGAAACCCGGCGTACCTTCG
CTTGTTTTAATGCCCATGCGGCAGCAGTACTGCGCAATACCATAGTCTGCAATCTTAGCGATGATGGCAG
CGTTCGGGTACAGAGTAAACAGCAGTACATTATGAGGTTTCAGGTCGCGATAAATGATCATTGCAGAATG
AAGATAACGCAGGCCGTCAGCTACATGCAGAGCGATACGATGCTGCAGAGTACGGGTCAGAGAAGCCTTG
TCCTGCTGCAGCAGGCGGTCGAGAGAGCCCTTGGATGCCAGCTCCATCACCAGCATACGAGGACGGATGC
CAGCGGCCAGCAGGGAGATGAGGCTCGGATGGTGCAGATGACACAGAACGACCAGTTCCTGACGGAGCAG
ACGGAGCGAGGTGTGCTTGTTGAAGATCTTTACGGCGACTTCTTCGCCTTCATAAGCAGCACGGTATACG
GAGCCGAAAGAGCCGTCGCCGAGCAGATC
