>Addgene plasmid #40369 | pBACgus4x/cdc37/LRRK2 1867-2161 | addgene partial sequence | sequence record 52953 | DSP2466For 5'-GAATTTCGTCGACAGATC-3'
GAAATAAAGAACTTTTATTATCCTCAGGTCTAGCTGGAATTCTTATCAGGTTTCAGGCTCGGGCACACTG
ACATCCTTCTCATCGCCCGTCTTGGGAACAGCTTCCAGTAATGGGTCCCCAGGACCTGCCTCCTCTCCCT
CCTTGGCCTCGCTGGCCTTAGAGTTGGGGACCCAGAGGCCAGAGTCAATGCAGCGCTGCATGTGGTACTT
TGCGTCGGTGGGGTCCATCTTGCTGATGGCGTCCTGCAGCATCTGCACGTCCTTCACATCGAAGCACTTC
TGGAGTTCCTCAGGGAGGGACTCGTAGACCTCGACGGGGTCCAGGCCGCCGGGGCCGAGCCGCTTCTTGC
GCTCCTCCTCCTCGTACTCCTTCATGGCCTTCTCGATGCGCAGCTTGGCACGGCCCCGCACACGCTCCTT
GAAGGCTTCCAGCTCGTCGTTGAAGCCCTCCATGTACTGGCGATCGGCTGTCTTAATCTTAGTGAAGAAC
TGCCGGAAGCAGGCCCGGGGGTCCACCTTTAGGCTCTTGGCCAGCTCCAGGATAAATTGCATGACGATTG
TCTGGTGGGCCACCTGCTCCATGAGTGCACATTTCTCCTCCACCTCTAGGTCAATGCACCAAATGACCAG
GTAATTGGCTGTCTCCTCGCACACCAGGTGGACGTTGTCTGACAGGTACTTTTGGCTGTCATCCCAGCGG
CGAAGCATGCCAAAGTGCTTGATCTGTTTCTCGTATTTTTCCACGAAGGTCTTGTGTTTCTGCTCCCTCA
CCTCCTCTGAGTCCTCCTCCGTCTTCTCGGGCTTGGTATTTACCATGCTCTTGCTGAAGCCGTCTTTGCT
GAGCGTGTCCACGTTCCAGGGCATGC
